Addgene plasmid #158690: Geminin-mStrawberry reporter
Purpose: This plasmid is a Geminin cell cycle reporter. It has CMV promoter driving the expression of Geminin fused to mStrawberry-pGK-BSD
Depositing lab: Ravid Straussman. Depositing organization: Weizmann Institute of Science. Publication: Visual barcodes for clonal-multiplexing of live microscopy-based assays. Kaufman T, Nitzan E, Firestein N, Ginzberg MB, Iyengar S, Patel N, Ben-Hamo R, Porat Z, Hunter J, Hilfinger A, Rotter V, Kafri R, Straussman R. Nat Commun. 2022 May 18;13(1):2725. doi: 10.1038/s41467-022-30008-0. PubMed 35585055.
Backbone
  Vector backbone: pLKO.1
  Backbone size w/o insert (bp): 7728
  Vector type: Mammalian Expression, Lentiviral
  Selectable markers: Blasticidin
Growth in bacteria
  Bacterial resistance: Ampicillin, 100 μg/mL
  Growth temperature: 37°C
  Growth strain: NEB Stable
  Copy number: High Copy
Gene/Insert
  Gene/Insert name: mStrawberry
  Species: H. sapiens (human)
  Insert size (bp): 958
  Promoter: CMV
  Cloning method: Gibson Cloning
Resource information
  A portion of this plasmid was derived from a plasmid made by: ES-FUCCI
Terms and licenses: Academic/Nonprofit Terms; Industry Terms: Not Available to Industry
How to cite: Geminin-mStrawberry reporter was a gift from Ravid Straussman (Addgene plasmid # 158690 ; http://n2t.net/addgene:158690 ; RRID:Addgene_158690)
