[The description below was written by a language model from this plasmid's Addgene catalogue record and pLannotate feature annotations shown in this document.]
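Description:
Geminin-mStrawberry reporter is a third-generation-style, self-inactivating HIV-1 lentiviral vector built on the pLKO.1 backbone for stable expression of a fluorescent cell cycle indicator in mammalian cells. In bacteria it is maintained as a high-copy plasmid through a ColE1/pUC-type origin and selected with ampicillin via the β-lactamase gene. The backbone also carries an f1 origin, an SV40 origin and poly(A) signal, and remnants of lac and T7/T3 cloning elements. The viral transfer region is transcribed from an RSV promoter fused to a truncated 5' LTR, followed by the Ψ packaging signal with a partial gag sequence and the Rev response element, and it ends in a ΔU3 3' LTR that disables LTR promoter activity after integration.

Within the provirus, the CMV enhancer and promoter drive an mStrawberry coding sequence placed immediately upstream of a fragment of human Geminin (GMNN). The feature table therefore puts the red fluorescent protein at the N-terminal side of the fusion. Geminin is destroyed at the metaphase–anaphase transition, so a fluorescent protein joined to its degradation-conferring portion, as in FUCCI-type probes, is expected to accumulate during the S/G2/M phases and disappear in G1. The record notes that part of the plasmid derives from ES-FUCCI. Downstream lie a cPPT/CTS element, a human PGK promoter expressing blasticidin S deaminase for selection of transduced cells, and a WPRE that enhances transcript expression. The catalogue lists the insert simply as mStrawberry. The construct is intended for live-cell microscopy of cell cycle state, and the associated publication concerns clonal multiplexing of imaging-based assays.
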