Features (pLannotate 1.2.2; 29 found; start..end, strand, type, name):
      1..304     +  enhancer       CMV enhancer: human cytomegalovirus immediate early enhancer
    305..508     +  promoter       CMV promoter: human cytomegalovirus (CMV) immediate early promoter
    626..1333    +  CDS            mStrawberry: mStrawberry is a basic (constitutively fluorescent) red fluorescent protein published in 2004, derived from Discosoma sp.. It is reported to be a somewhat slowly-maturing monomer with low acid sensitivity.
   1337..1666    +  CDS            GMNN (fragment): GEMI_HUMAN - Experimental evidence at protein level: Swiss-Prot protein existence level 1. Inhibits DNA replication by preventing the incorporation of MCM complex into pre-replication complex (pre-RC) (PubMed:9635433, PubMed:14993212, PubMed:20129055, PubMed:24064211). It is degraded during the mitotic phase of the cell cycle (PubMed:9635433, PubMed:14993212, PubMed:24064211). Its destruction at the metaphase- anaphase transition permits replication in the succeeding cell cycle (PubMed:9635433, PubMed:14993212, PubMed:24064211). Inhibits histone acetyltransferase activity of KAT7/HBO1 in a CDT
   1705..1822    +  misc_feature   cPPT/CTS: central polypurine tract and central termination sequence of HIV-1
   1881..2381    +  promoter       hPGK promoter: human phosphoglycerate kinase 1 promoter
   2393..2788    +  CDS            BSD: blasticidin S deaminase; Aspergillus terreus BSD; confers resistance to blasticidin
   2824..3412    +  misc_feature   WPRE: woodchuck hepatitis virus posttranscriptional regulatory element
   3463..3482    +  misc_feature   cPPT/CTS (fragment): central polypurine tract and central termination sequence of HIV-1
   3484..3717    +  LTR            3' LTR (ΔU3): self-inactivating 3' long terminal repeat (LTR) from HIV-1
   3795..3916    +  polyA_signal   SV40 poly(A) signal: SV40 polyadenylation signal
   3956..4091    +  rep_origin     SV40 ori: SV40 origin of replication
   4112..4130    -  promoter       T7 promoter: promoter for bacteriophage T7 RNA polymerase
   4138..4293    +  CDS            lacZα (fragment): LacZα fragment of β-galactosidase; lacZ fragment
   4298..4726    +  rep_origin     f1 ori (sequence partly withheld): f1 bacteriophage origin of replication; arrow indicates direction of (+) strand synthesis
   4779..4883    +  promoter       AmpR promoter: bla
   4884..5744    +  CDS            AmpR: β-lactamase; bla; confers resistance to ampicillin, carbenicillin, and related antibiotics
   5915..6503    +  rep_origin     ori: high-copy-number ColE1/pMB1/pBR322/pUC origin of replication
   6686..6778    +  CDS            lacI (fragment): lac repressor; lacI; The lac repressor binds to the lac operator to inhibit transcription in E. coli. This inhibition can be relieved by adding lactose or isopropyl-β-D-thiogalactopyranoside (IPTG).
   6791..6812    +  protein_bind   CAP binding site: CAP binding activates transcription in the presence of cAMP. E. coli catabolite activator protein
   6827..6857    +  promoter       lac promoter: promoter for the E. coli lac operon
   6865..6881    +  protein_bind   lac operator: The lac repressor binds to the lac operator to inhibit transcription in E. coli. This inhibition can be relieved by adding lactose or isopropyl-β-D-thiogalactopyranoside (IPTG). lac repressor encoded by lacI
   6926..6944    +  promoter       T3 promoter: promoter for bacteriophage T3 RNA polymerase
   6972..7198    +  promoter       RSV promoter: Rous sarcoma virus enhancer/promoter
   7199..7379    +  LTR            5' LTR (truncated): truncated 5' long terminal repeat (LTR) from HIV-1
   7426..7551    +  misc_feature   HIV-1 Ψ: packaging signal of human immunodeficiency virus type 1
   7535..7898    +  CDS            HIV-1 gag (fragment): gag protein from human immunodeficiency virus 1; gag
   8044..8277    +  misc_feature   RRE: The Rev response element (RRE) of HIV-1 allows for Rev-dependent mRNA export from the nucleus to the cytoplasm.
   8654..8676    +  CDS            Rev (fragment): human immunodeficiency virus 1 (HIV-1) Rev protein; rev; enhances nuclear export of unspliced and incompletely spliced viral mRNAs
>Addgene plasmid #158690 | Geminin-mStrawberry reporter | addgene full sequence | sequence record 309777 | Addgene NGS Result
CGTTACATAACTTACGGTAAATGGCCCGCCTGGCTGACCGCCCAACGACCCCCGCCCATTGACGTCAATA
ATGACGTATGTTCCCATAGTAACGCCAATAGGGACTTTCCATTGACGTCAATGGGTGGAGTATTTACGGT
AAACTGCCCACTTGGCAGTACATCAAGTGTATCATATGCCAAGTACGCCCCCTATTGACGTCAATGACGG
TAAATGGCCCGCCTGGCATTATGCCCAGTACATGACCTTATGGGACTTTCCTACTTGGCAGTACATCTAC
GTATTAGTCATCGCTATTACCATGGTGATGCGGTTTTGGCAGTACATCAATGGGCGTGGATAGCGGTTTG
ACTCACGGGGATTTCCAAGTCTCCACCCCATTGACGTCAATGGGAGTTTGTTTTGGCACCAAAATCAACG
GGACTTTCCAAAATGTCGTAACAACTCCGCCCCATTGACGCAAATGGGCGGTAGGCGTGTACGGTGGGAG
GTCTATATAAGCAGAGCTCGTTTAGTGAACCGTCAGATCGCCTGGAGACGCCATCCACGCTGTTTTGACC
TCCATAGAAGACACCGACTCTAGTCCAGTGTGGTGGAATTCTGCAGATATCAACAAGTGGGACCCATGGT
GAGCAAGGGCGAGGAGAATAACATGGCCATCATCAAGGAGTTCATGCGCTTCAAGGTGCGCATGGAGGGC
TCCGTGAACGGCCACGAGTTCGAGATCGAGGGCGAGGGCGAGGGCCGCCCCTACGAGGGCACCCAGACCG
CCAAGCTGAAGGTGACCAAGGGTGGCCCCCTGCCCTTCGCCTGGGACATCCTAACCCCCAACTTCACCTA
CGGCTCCAAGGCCTACGTGAAGCACCCCGCCGACATCCCCGACTACTTGAAGCTGTCCTTCCCCGAGGGC
TTCAAGTGGGAGCGCGTGATGAACTTCGAGGACGGCGGCGTGGTGACCGTGACCCAGGACTCCTCCCTGC
AGGACGGCGAGTTCATCTACAAGGTGAAGCTGCGCGGCACCAACTTCCCCTCCGACGGCCCCGTAATGCA
GAAGAAGACCATGGGCTGGGAGGCCTCCTCCGAGCGGATGTACCCCGAGGACGGCGCCCTGAAGGGCGAG
ATCAAGATGAGGCTGAAGCTGAAGGACGGCGGCCACTACGACGCTGAGGTCAAGACCACCTACAAGGCCA
AGAAGCCCGTGCAGCTGCCCGGCGCCTACATCGTCGGCATCAAGTTGGACATCACCTCCCACAACGAGGA
CTACACCATCGTGGAACTGTACGAACGCGCCGAGGGCCGCCACTCCACCGGCGGCATGGACGAGCTGTAC
AAGGACATGAATCCCAGTATGAAGCAGAAACAAGAAGAAATCAAAGAGAATATAAAGAATAGTTCTGTCC
CAAGAAGAACTCTGAAGATGATTCAGCCTTCTGCATCTGGATCTCTTGTTGGAAGAGAAAATGAGCTGTC
CGCAGGCTTGTCCAAAAGGAAACATCGGAATGACCACTTAACATCTACAACTTCCAGCCCTGGGGTTATT
GTCCCAGAATCTAGTGAAAATAAAAATCTTGGAGGAGTCACCCAGGAGTCATTTGATCTTATGATTAAAG
AAAATCCATCCTCTCAGTATTGGAAGGAAGTGGCAGAAAAACGGAGAAAGGCGCTGTAATAGATCTTGAG
ACAAATGGCAGTATTCATCCACAATTTTAAAAGAAAAGGGGGGATTGGGGGGTACAGTGCAGGGGAAAGA
ATAGTAGACATAATAGCAACAGACATACAAACTAAAGAATTACAAAAACAAATTACAAAAATTCAAAATT
TTCGGGTTTATTACAGGGACAGCAGAGATCCACTTTGGCGCCGGCTCGAGGGGGCCCGGGTTGCGCCTTT
TCCAAGGCAGCCCTGGGTTTGCGCAGGGACGCGGCTGCTCTGGGCGTGGTTCCGGGAAACGCAGCGGCGC
CGACCCTGGGTCTCGCACATTCTTCACGTCCGTTCGCAGCGTCACCCGGATCTTCGCCGCTACCCTTGTG
GGCCCCCCGGCGACGCTTCCTGCTCCGCCCCTAAGTCGGGAAGGTTCCTTGCGGTTCGCGGCGTGCCGGA
CGTGACAAACGGAAGCCGCACGTCTCACTAGTACCCTCGCAGACGGACAGCGCCAGGGAGCAATGGCAGC
GCGCCGACCGCGATGGGCTGTGGCCAATAGCGGCTGCTCAGCAGGGCGCGCCGAGAGCAGCGGCCGGGAA
GGGGCGGTGCGGGAGGCGGGGTGTGGGGCGGTAGTGTGGGCCCTGTTCCTGCCCGCGCGGTGTTCCGCAT
TCTGCAAGCCTCCGGAGCGCACGTCGGCAGTCGGCTCCCTCGTTGACCGAATCACCGACCTCTCTCCCCA
GGGGGTACCACCATGGCCAAGCCTTTGTCTCAAGAAGAATCCACCCTCATTGAAAGAGCAACGGCTACAA
TCAACAGCATCCCCATCTCTGAAGACTACAGCGTCGCCAGCGCAGCTCTCTCTAGCGACGGCCGCATCTT
CACTGGTGTCAATGTATATCATTTTACTGGGGGACCTTGTGCAGAACTCGTGGTGCTGGGCACTGCTGCT
GCTGCGGCAGCTGGCAACCTGACTTGTATCGTCGCGATCGGAAATGAGAACAGGGGCATCTTGAGCCCCT
GCGGACGGTGCCGACAGGTGCTTCTCGATCTGCATCCTGGGATCAAAGCCATAGTGAAGGACAGTGATGG
ACAGCCGACGGCAGTTGGGATTCGTGAATTGCTGCCCTCTGGTTATGTGTGGGAGGGCCTGCAGCTGCAG
TAGTAAAGACGCGTTAAGTCGACAATCAACCTCTGGATTACAAAATTTGTGAAAGATTGACTGGTATTCT
TAACTATGTTGCTCCTTTTACGCTATGTGGATACGCTGCTTTAATGCCTTTGTATCATGCTATTGCTTCC
CGTATGGCTTTCATTTTCTCCTCCTTGTATAAATCCTGGTTGCTGTCTCTTTATGAGGAGTTGTGGCCCG
TTGTCAGGCAACGTGGCGTGGTGTGCACTGTGTTTGCTGACGCAACCCCCACTGGTTGGGGCATTGCCAC
CACCTGTCAGCTCCTTTCCGGGACTTTCGCTTTCCCCCTCCCTATTGCCACGGCGGAACTCATCGCCGCC
TGCCTTGCCCGCTGCTGGACAGGGGCTCGGCTGTTGGGCACTGACAATTCCGTGGTGTTGTCGGGGAAAT
CATCGTCCTTTCCTTGGCTGCTCGCCTGTGTTGCCACCTGGATTCTGCGCGGGACGTCCTTCTGCTACGT
CCCTTCGGCCCTCAATCCAGCGGACCTTCCTTCCCGCGGCCTGCTGCCGGCTCTGCGGCCTCTTCCGCGT
CTTCGCCTTCGCCCTCAGACGAGTCGGATCTCCCTTTGGGCCGCCTCCCCGCGTCGACTTTAAGACCAAT
GACTTACAAGGCAGCTGTAGATCTTAGCCACTTTTTAAAAGAAAAGGGGGGACTGGAAGGGCTAATTCAC
TCCCAACGAAGACAAGATCTGCTTTTTGCTTGTACTGGGTCTCTCTGGTTAGACCAGATCTGAGCCTGGG
AGCTCTCTGGCTAACTAGGGAACCCACTGCTTAAGCCTCAATAAAGCTTGCCTTGAGTGCTTCAAGTAGT
GTGTGCCCGTCTGTTGTGTGACTCTGGTAACTAGAGATCCCTCAGACCCTTTTAGTCAGTGTGGAAAATC
TCTAGCAGTACGTATAGTAGTTCATGTCATCTTATTATTCAGTATTTATAACTTGCAAAGAAATGAATAT
CAGAGAGTGAGAGGAACTTGTTTATTGCAGCTTATAATGGTTACAAATAAAGCAATAGCATCACAAATTT
CACAAATAAAGCATTTTTTTCACTGCATTCTAGTTGTGGTTTGTCCAAACTCATCAATGTATCTTATCAT
GTCTGGCTCTAGCTATCCCGCCCCTAACTCCGCCCATCCCGCCCCTAACTCCGCCCAGTTCCGCCCATTC
TCCGCCCCATGGCTGACTAATTTTTTTTATTTATGCAGAGGCCGAGGCCGCCTCGGCCTCTGAGCTATTC
CAGAAGTAGTGAGGAGGCTTTTTTGGAGGCCTAGGGACGTACCCAATTCGCCCTATAGTGAGTCGTATTA
CGCGCGCTCACTGGCCGTCGTTTTACAACGTCGTGACTGGGAAAACCCTGGCGTTACCCAACTTAATCGC
CTTGCAGCACATCCCCCTTTCGCCAGCTGGCGTAATAGCGAAGAGGCCCGCACCGATCGCCCTTCCCAAC
AGTTGCGCAGCCTGAATGGCGAATGGG
[124 nt withheld, positions 4298-4421]
C
[91 nt withheld, positions 4423-4513]
A
[49 nt withheld, positions 4515-4563]
CCTTTGACGTTGGAGTCCACGTTCTTT
[37 nt withheld, positions 4591-4627]
ACCCTATCTCGGTCTATTCTTTTGATTTATAAGGGATTTTGCCGATTTCGGCCTATTGGTTAAAAAATGA
GCTGATTTAACAAAAATTTAACGCGAATTTTAACAAAATATTAACGCTTACAATTTAGGTGGCACTTTTC
GGGGAAATGTGCGCGGAACCCCTATTTGTTTATTTTTCTAAATACATTCAAATATGTATCCGCTCATGAG
ACAATAACCCTGATAAATGCTTCAATAATATTGAAAAAGGAAGAGTATGAGTATTCAACATTTCCGTGTC
GCCCTTATTCCCTTTTTTGCGGCATTTTGCCTTCCTGTTTTTGCTCACCCAGAAACGCTGGTGAAAGTAA
AAGATGCTGAAGATCAGTTGGGTGCACGAGTGGGTTACATCGAACTGGATCTCAACAGCGGTAAGATCCT
TGAGAGTTTTCGCCCCGAAGAACGTTTTCCAATGATGAGCACTTTTAAAGTTCTGCTATGTGGCGCGGTA
TTATCCCGTATTGACGCCGGGCAAGAGCAACTCGGTCGCCGCATACACTATTCTCAGAATGACTTGGTTG
AGTACTCACCAGTCACAGAAAAGCATCTTACGGATGGCATGACAGTAAGAGAATTATGCAGTGCTGCCAT
AACCATGAGTGATAACACTGCGGCCAACTTACTTCTGACAACGATCGGAGGACCGAAGGAGCTAACCGCT
TTTTTGCACAACATGGGGGATCATGTAACTCGCCTTGATCGTTGGGAACCGGAGCTGAATGAAGCCATAC
CAAACGACGAGCGTGACACCACGATGCCTGTAGCAATGGCAACAACGTTGCGCAAACTATTAACTGGCGA
ACTACTTACTCTAGCTTCCCGGCAACAATTAATAGACTGGATGGAGGCGGATAAAGTTGCAGGACCACTT
CTGCGCTCGGCCCTTCCGGCTGGCTGGTTTATTGCTGATAAATCTGGAGCCGGTGAGCGTGGGTCTCGCG
GTATCATTGCAGCACTGGGGCCAGATGGTAAGCCCTCCCGTATCGTAGTTATCTACACGACGGGGAGTCA
GGCAACTATGGATGAACGAAATAGACAGATCGCTGAGATAGGTGCCTCACTGATTAAGCATTGGTAACTG
TCAGACCAAGTTTACTCATATATACTTTAGATTGATTTAAAACTTCATTTTTAATTTAAAAGGATCTAGG
TGAAGATCCTTTTTGATAATCTCATGACCAAAATCCCTTAACGTGAGTTTTCGTTCCACTGAGCGTCAGA
CCCCGTAGAAAAGATCAAAGGATCTTCTTGAGATCCTTTTTTTCTGCGCGTAATCTGCTGCTTGCAAACA
AAAAAACCACCGCTACCAGCGGTGGTTTGTTTGCCGGATCAAGAGCTACCAACTCTTTTTCCGAAGGTAA
CTGGCTTCAGCAGAGCGCAGATACCAAATACTGTTCTTCTAGTGTAGCCGTAGTTAGGCCACCACTTCAA
GAACTCTGTAGCACCGCCTACATACCTCGCTCTGCTAATCCTGTTACCAGTGGCTGCTGCCAGTGGCGAT
AAGTCGTGTCTTACCGGGTTGGACTCAAGACGATAGTTACCGGATAAGGCGCAGCGGTCGGGCTGAACGG
GGGGTTCGTGCACACAGCCCAGCTTGGAGCGAACGACCTACACCGAACTGAGATACCTACAGCGTGAGCT
ATGAGAAAGCGCCACGCTTCCCGAAGGGAGAAAGGCGGACAGGTATCCGGTAAGCGGCAGGGTCGGAACA
GGAGAGCGCACGAGGGAGCTTCCAGGGGGAAACGCCTGGTATCTTTATAGTCCTGTCGGGTTTCGCCACC
TCTGACTTGAGCGTCGATTTTTGTGATGCTCGTCAGGGGGGCGGAGCCTATGGAAAAACGCCAGCAACGC
GGCCTTTTTACGGTTCCTGGCCTTTTGCTGGCCTTTTGCTCACATGTTCTTTCCTGCGTTATCCCCTGAT
TCTGTGGATAACCGTATTACCGCCTTTGAGTGAGCTGATACCGCTCGCCGCAGCCGAACGACCGAGCGCA
GCGAGTCAGTGAGCGAGGAAGCGGAAGAGCGCCCAATACGCAAACCGCCTCTCCCCGCGCGTTGGCCGAT
TCATTAATGCAGCTGGCACGACAGGTTTCCCGACTGGAAAGCGGGCAGTGAGCGCAACGCAATTAATGTG
AGTTAGCTCACTCATTAGGCACCCCAGGCTTTACACTTTATGCTTCCGGCTCGTATGTTGTGTGGAATTG
TGAGCGGATAACAATTTCACACAGGAAACAGCTATGACCATGATTACGCCAAGCGCGCAATTAACCCTCA
CTAAAGGGAACAAAAGCTGGAGCTGCAAGCTTAATGTAGTCTTATGCAATACTCTTGTAGTCTTGCAACA
TGGTAACGATGAGTTAGCAACATGCCTTACAAGGAGAGAAAAAGCACCGTGCATGCCGATTGGTGGAAGT
AAGGTGGTACGATCGTGCCTTATTAGGAAGGCAACAGACGGGTCTGACATGGATTGGACGAACCACTGAA
TTGCCGCATTGCAGAGATATTGTATTTAAGTGCCTAGCTCGATACATAAACGGGTCTCTCTGGTTAGACC
AGATCTGAGCCTGGGAGCTCTCTGGCTAACTAGGGAACCCACTGCTTAAGCCTCAATAAAGCTTGCCTTG
AGTGCTTCAAGTAGTGTGTGCCCGTCTGTTGTGTGACTCTGGTAACTAGAGATCCCTCAGACCCTTTTAG
TCAGTGTGGAAAATCTCTAGCAGTGGCGCCCGAACAGGGACTTGAAAGCGAAAGGGAAACCAGAGGAGCT
CTCTCGACGCAGGACTCGGCTTGCTGAAGCGCGCACGGCAAGAGGCGAGGGGCGGCGACTGGTGAGTACG
CCAAAAATTTTGACTAGCGGAGGCTAGAAGGAGAGAGATGGGTGCGAGAGCGTCAGTATTAAGCGGGGGA
GAATTAGATCGCGATGGGAAAAAATTCGGTTAAGGCCAGGGGGAAAGAAAAAATATAAATTAAAACATAT
AGTATGGGCAAGCAGGGAGCTAGAACGATTCGCAGTTAATCCTGGCCTGTTAGAAACATCAGAAGGCTGT
AGACAAATACTGGGACAGCTACAACCATCCCTTCAGACAGGATCAGAAGAACTTAGATCATTATATAATA
CAGTAGCAACCCTCTATTGTGTGCATCAAAGGATAGAGATAAAAGACACCAAGGAAGCTTTAGACAAGAT
AGAGGAAGAGCAAAACAAAAGTAAGACCACCGCACAGCAAGCGGCCGCTGATCTTCAGACCTGGAGGAGG
AGATATGAGGGACAATTGGAGAAGTGAATTATATAAATATAAAGTAGTAAAAATTGAACCATTAGGAGTA
GCACCCACCAAGGCAAAGAGAAGAGTGGTGCAGAGAGAAAAAAGAGCAGTGGGAATAGGAGCTTTGTTCC
TTGGGTTCTTGGGAGCAGCAGGAAGCACTATGGGCGCAGCGTCAATGACGCTGACGGTACAGGCCAGACA
ATTATTGTCTGGTATAGTGCAGCAGCAGAACAATTTGCTGAGGGCTATTGAGGCGCAACAGCATCTGTTG
CAACTCACAGTCTGGGGCATCAAGCAGCTCCAGGCAAGAATCCTGGCTGTGGAAAGATACCTAAAGGATC
AACAGCTCCTGGGGATTTGGGGTTGCTCTGGAAAACTCATTTGCACCACTGCTGTGCCTTGGAATGCTAG
TTGGAGTAATAAATCTCTGGAACAGATTTGGAATCACACGACCTGGATGGAGTGGGACAGAGAAATTAAC
AATTACACAAGCTTAATACACTCCTTAATTGAAGAATCGCAAAACCAGCAAGAAAAGAATGAACAAGAAT
TATTGGAATTAGATAAATGGGCAAGTTTGTGGAATTGGTTTAACATAACAAATTGGCTGTGGTATATAAA
ATTATTCATAATGATAGTAGGAGGCTTGGTAGGTTTAAGAATAGTTTTTGCTGTACTTTCTATAGTGAAT
AGAGTTAGGCAGGGATATTCACCATTATCGTTTCAGACCCACCTCCCAACCCCGAGGGGCGGCCGCCCG
